Addgene plasmid #128026: pcDNA3-C-terminal CyPet
Purpose: (Empty Backbone) Mammalian expression vector with C terminal CyPet tag
Depositing lab: Oskar Laur. Depositing organization: Emory University.
Backbone
  Vector backbone: pcdna3
  Vector type: Mammalian Expression
  Tag / fusion protein: CyPet (C terminal on backbone)
Growth in bacteria
  Bacterial resistance: Ampicillin, 100 μg/mL
  Growth temperature: 37°C
  Growth strain: DH5alpha
  Copy number: High Copy
Gene/Insert
  Gene/Insert name: None
  Tag / fusion protein: CyPet (C terminal on backbone)
Terms and licenses: Academic/Nonprofit Terms; Industry Terms: Not Available to Industry
How to cite: pcDNA3-C-terminal CyPet was a gift from Oskar Laur (Addgene plasmid # 128026 ; http://n2t.net/addgene:128026 ; RRID:Addgene_128026)
