[The description below was written by a language model from this plasmid's Addgene catalogue record and pLannotate feature annotations shown in this document.]
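Description:
pcDNA3-C-terminal CyPet is an empty mammalian expression backbone derived from pcDNA3, designed so that a gene of interest can be cloned upstream of, and in frame with, a CyPet coding sequence to produce a C-terminally tagged fusion protein. No insert is present. The plasmid (about 6.1 kb) is maintained in E. coli at high copy through a ColE1/pUC-type origin and selected with ampicillin via the β-lactamase gene and its own promoter. An f1 origin is also present, which permits single-stranded DNA production with helper phage.

Expression in mammalian cells is driven by the human cytomegalovirus immediate early enhancer and promoter, and transcripts are terminated by the bovine growth hormone polyadenylation signal. A T7 promoter lies between the CMV promoter and the CyPet open reading frame, and an SP6 promoter sits in the opposite orientation just downstream; these flanking phage promoters can serve for in vitro transcription or as sequencing primer sites. The gap between the T7 promoter and CyPet is presumably where the cloning sites lie, although the record does not list them. CyPet is a mammalian codon-optimized cyan fluorescent protein developed as the FRET donor for YPet, so fusions made in this vector suit localization imaging and FRET-based interaction or biosensor studies when paired with a YPet-tagged partner. A separate SV40 early promoter drives the neomycin phosphotransferase gene followed by an SV40 polyadenylation signal, allowing G418 selection of stable mammalian transfectants. The short annotated HIV-1 LTR, ble, lacI and bom fragments, and the lac promoter/operator remnants, appear to be backbone residue or partial annotation matches rather than functional elements.
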