Features (pLannotate 1.2.2; 21 found; start..end, strand, type, name):
     28..80      -  misc_feature   bom (fragment): basis of mobility region from pBR322
    235..614     +  enhancer       CMV enhancer: human cytomegalovirus immediate early enhancer
    615..818     +  promoter       CMV promoter: human cytomegalovirus (CMV) immediate early promoter
    814..847     +  LTR            5' LTR (truncated) (fragment): truncated 5' long terminal repeat (LTR) from HIV-1
    863..881     +  promoter       T7 promoter: promoter for bacteriophage T7 RNA polymerase
    972..1691    +  CDS            CyPet: cyan fluorescent protein optimized for FRET with YPet (Nguyen and Daugherty, 2005) mammalian codon-optimized
   1701..1719    -  promoter       SP6 promoter: promoter for bacteriophage SP6 RNA polymerase
   1745..1969    +  polyA_signal   bGH poly(A) signal: bovine growth hormone polyadenylation signal
   1973..1994    +  promoter       SV40 promoter (fragment): SV40 enhancer and early promoter
   2015..2443    +  rep_origin     f1 ori (sequence partly withheld): f1 bacteriophage origin of replication; arrow indicates direction of (+) strand synthesis
   2457..2786    +  promoter       SV40 promoter: SV40 enhancer and early promoter
   2853..3644    +  CDS            neo: KKA2_KLEPN - Also known as kan, nptII. Experimental evidence at protein level: Swiss-Prot protein existence level 1. Resistance to kanamycin, neomycin, paromomycin, ribostamycin, butirosin and gentamicin B. From Klebsiella pneumoniae.
   3668..3826    +  CDS            ble (fragment): BLE_KLEPN - Experimental evidence at protein level: Swiss-Prot protein existence level 1. Binding protein with a strong affinity to the bleomycin family of antibiotics. Binds to CL990; an antimitotic-antibiotic compound. From Klebsiella pneumoniae.
   3821..3942    +  polyA_signal   SV40 poly(A) signal: SV40 polyadenylation signal
   4015..4031    -  protein_bind   lac operator: The lac repressor binds to the lac operator to inhibit transcription in E. coli. This inhibition can be relieved by adding lactose or isopropyl-β-D-thiogalactopyranoside (IPTG). lac repressor encoded by lacI
   4039..4069    -  promoter       lac promoter: promoter for the E. coli lac operon
   4084..4105    -  protein_bind   CAP binding site: CAP binding activates transcription in the presence of cAMP. E. coli catabolite activator protein
   4118..4210    -  CDS            lacI (fragment): lac repressor; lacI; The lac repressor binds to the lac operator to inhibit transcription in E. coli. This inhibition can be relieved by adding lactose or isopropyl-β-D-thiogalactopyranoside (IPTG).
   4393..4981    -  rep_origin     ori: high-copy-number ColE1/pMB1/pBR322/pUC origin of replication
   5152..6012    -  CDS            AmpR: β-lactamase; bla; confers resistance to ampicillin, carbenicillin, and related antibiotics
   6013..6117    -  promoter       AmpR promoter: bla
>Addgene plasmid #128026 | pcDNA3-C-terminal CyPet | addgene full sequence | sequence record 254777 | Addgene NGS Result
GACGGATCGGGAGATCTCCCGATCCCCTATGGTGCACTCTCAGTACAATCTGCTCTGATGCCGCATAGTT
AAGCCAGTATCTGCTCCCTGCTTGTGTGTTGGAGGTCGCTGAGTAGTGCGCGAGCAAAATTTAAGCTACA
ACAAGGCAAGGCTTGACCGACAATTGCATGAAGAATCTGCTTAGGGTTAGGCGTTTTGCGCTGCTTCGCG
ATGTACGGGCCAGATATACGCGTTGACATTGATTATTGACTAGTTATTAATAGTAATCAATTACGGGGTC
ATTAGTTCATAGCCCATATATGGAGTTCCGCGTTACATAACTTACGGTAAATGGCCCGCCTGGCTGACCG
CCCAACGACCCCCGCCCATTGACGTCAATAATGACGTATGTTCCCATAGTAACGCCAATAGGGACTTTCC
ATTGACGTCAATGGGTGGAGTATTTACGGTAAACTGCCCACTTGGCAGTACATCAAGTGTATCATATGCC
AAGTACGCCCCCTATTGACGTCAATGACGGTAAATGGCCCGCCTGGCATTATGCCCAGTACATGACCTTA
TGGGACTTTCCTACTTGGCAGTACATCTACGTATTAGTCATCGCTATTACCATGGTGATGCGGTTTTGGC
AGTACATCAATGGGCGTGGATAGCGGTTTGACTCACGGGGATTTCCAAGTCTCCACCCCATTGACGTCAA
TGGGAGTTTGTTTTGGCACCAAAATCAACGGGACTTTCCAAAATGTCGTAACAACTCCGCCCCATTGACG
CAAATGGGCGGTAGGCGTGTACGGTGGGAGGTCTATATAAGCAGAGCTCTCTGGCTAACTAGAGAACCCA
CTGCTTACTGGCTTATCGAAATTAATACGACTCACTATAGGGAGACCCAAGCTTGGTACCGAGCTCGGAT
CCACTAGTAACGGCCGCCAGTGTGCTGGAATTCTGCAGATATCCATCACACTGGCGGCCGCATGGTGAGC
AAGGGAGAGGAACTGTTCGGCGGCATCGTGCCCATCCTGGTGGAGCTGGAGGGCGACGTGAACGGCCACA
AGTTCAGCGTGAGCGGCGAGGGCGAGGGCGACGCCACCTACGGCAAGCTGACCCTGAAGTTCATCTGCAC
CACCGGCAAGCTGCCCGTGCCCTGGCCCACCCTGGTGACCACCCTGACCTGGGGCGTGCAGTGCTTCAGC
CGGTACCCCGACCACATGAAGCAGCACGACTTCTTCAAGAGCGTGATGCCCGAGGGCTACGTGCAGGAGC
GGACCATCTTCTTCAAGGACGACGGCAACTACAAGACCCGGGCCGAGGTGAAGTTCGAGGGCGACACCCT
GGTGAACCGGATCGAGCTGAAGGGCATCGACTTCAAGGAGGACGGCAACATCCTGGGCCACAAGCTGGAG
TACAACTACATCAGCCACAACGTGTACATCACCGCCGACAAGCAGAAGAACGGCATCAAGGCCAACTTCA
AGGCCCGGCACAACATCACCGACGGCAGCGTGCAGCTGGCCGACCACTACCAGCAGAACACCCCCATCGG
CGACGGCCCCGTGATCCTGCCCGACAACCACTACCTGAGCACCCAGAGCGCCCTGAGCAAGGACCCCAAC
GAGAAGCGGGACCACATGGTGCTGCTGGAGTTCGTGACCGCCGCCGGCATCACCCACGGCATGGACGAAC
TGTACAAATAAGGGCCCTATTCTATAGTGTCACCTAAATGCTAGAGCTCGCTGATCAGCCTCGACTGTGC
CTTCTAGTTGCCAGCCATCTGTTGTTTGCCCCTCCCCCGTGCCTTCCTTGACCCTGGAAGGTGCCACTCC
CACTGTCCTTTCCTAATAAAATGAGGAAATTGCATCGCATTGTCTGAGTAGGTGTCATTCTATTCTGGGG
GGTGGGGTGGGGCAGGACAGCAAGGGGGAGGATTGGGAAGACAATAGCAGGCATGCTGGGGATGCGGTGG
GCTCTATGGCTTCTGAGGCGGAAAGAACCAGCTGGGGCTCTAGGGGGTATCCCC
[124 nt withheld, positions 2015-2138]
C
[91 nt withheld, positions 2140-2230]
A
[49 nt withheld, positions 2232-2280]
CCTTTGACGTTGGAGTCCACGTTCTTT
[37 nt withheld, positions 2308-2344]
ACCCTATCTCGGTCTATTCTTTTGATTTATAAGGGATTTTGCCGATTTCGGCCTATTGGTTAAAAAATGA
GCTGATTTAACAAAAATTTAACGCGAATTAATTCTGTGGAATGTGTGTCAGTTAGGGTGTGGAAAGTCCC
CAGGCTCCCCAGCAGGCAGAAGTATGCAAAGCATGCATCTCAATTAGTCAGCAACCAGGTGTGGAAAGTC
CCCAGGCTCCCCAGCAGGCAGAAGTATGCAAAGCATGCATCTCAATTAGTCAGCAACCATAGTCCCGCCC
CTAACTCCGCCCATCCCGCCCCTAACTCCGCCCAGTTCCGCCCATTCTCCGCCCCATGGCTGACTAATTT
TTTTTATTTATGCAGAGGCCGAGGCCGCCTCTGCCTCTGAGCTATTCCAGAAGTAGTGAGGAGGCTTTTT
TGGAGGCCTAGGCTTTTGCAAAAAGCTCCCGGGAGCTTGTATATCCATTTTCGGATCTGATCAAGAGACA
GGATGAGGATCGTTTCGCATGATTGAACAAGATGGATTGCACGCAGGTTCTCCGGCCGCTTGGGTGGAGA
GGCTATTCGGCTATGACTGGGCACAACAGACAATCGGCTGCTCTGATGCCGCCGTGTTCCGGCTGTCAGC
GCAGGGGCGCCCGGTTCTTTTTGTCAAGACCGACCTGTCCGGTGCCCTGAATGAACTGCAGGACGAGGCA
GCGCGGCTATCGTGGCTGGCCACGACGGGCGTTCCTTGCGCAGCTGTGCTCGACGTTGTCACTGAAGCGG
GAAGGGACTGGCTGCTATTGGGCGAAGTGCCGGGGCAGGATCTCCTGTCATCTCACCTTGCTCCTGCCGA
GAAAGTATCCATCATGGCTGATGCAATGCGGCGGCTGCATACGCTTGATCCGGCTACCTGCCCATTCGAC
CACCAAGCGAAACATCGCATCGAGCGAGCACGTACTCGGATGGAAGCCGGTCTTGTCGATCAGGATGATC
TGGACGAAGAGCATCAGGGGCTCGCGCCAGCCGAACTGTTCGCCAGGCTCAAGGCGCGCATGCCCGACGG
CGAGGATCTCGTCGTGACCCATGGCGATGCCTGCTTGCCGAATATCATGGTGGAAAATGGCCGCTTTTCT
GGATTCATCGACTGTGGCCGGCTGGGTGTGGCGGACCGCTATCAGGACATAGCGTTGGCTACCCGTGATA
TTGCTGAAGAGCTTGGCGGCGAATGGGCTGACCGCTTCCTCGTGCTTTACGGTATCGCCGCTCCCGATTC
GCAGCGCATCGCCTTCTATCGCCTTCTTGACGAGTTCTTCTGAGCGGGACTCTGGGGTTCGAAATGACCG
ACCAAGCGACGCCCAACCTGCCATCACGAGATTTCGATTCCACCGCCGCCTTCTATGAAAGGTTGGGCTT
CGGAATCGTTTTCCGGGACGCCGGCTGGATGATCCTCCAGCGCGGGGATCTCATGCTGGAGTTCTTCGCC
CACCCCAACTTGTTTATTGCAGCTTATAATGGTTACAAATAAAGCAATAGCATCACAAATTTCACAAATA
AAGCATTTTTTTCACTGCATTCTAGTTGTGGTTTGTCCAAACTCATCAATGTATCTTATCATGTCTGTAT
ACCGTCGACCTCTAGCTAGAGCTTGGCGTAATCATGGTCATAGCTGTTTCCTGTGTGAAATTGTTATCCG
CTCACAATTCCACACAACATACGAGCCGGAAGCATAAAGTGTAAAGCCTGGGGTGCCTAATGAGTGAGCT
AACTCACATTAATTGCGTTGCGCTCACTGCCCGCTTTCCAGTCGGGAAACCTGTCGTGCCAGCTGCATTA
ATGAATCGGCCAACGCGCGGGGAGAGGCGGTTTGCGTATTGGGCGCTCTTCCGCTTCCTCGCTCACTGAC
TCGCTGCGCTCGGTCGTTCGGCTGCGGCGAGCGGTATCAGCTCACTCAAAGGCGGTAATACGGTTATCCA
CAGAATCAGGGGATAACGCAGGAAAGAACATGTGAGCAAAAGGCCAGCAAAAGGCCAGGAACCGTAAAAA
GGCCGCGTTGCTGGCGTTTTTCCATAGGCTCCGCCCCCCTGACGAGCATCACAAAAATCGACGCTCAAGT
CAGAGGTGGCGAAACCCGACAGGACTATAAAGATACCAGGCGTTTCCCCCTGGAAGCTCCCTCGTGCGCT
CTCCTGTTCCGACCCTGCCGCTTACCGGATACCTGTCCGCCTTTCTCCCTTCGGGAAGCGTGGCGCTTTC
TCATAGCTCACGCTGTAGGTATCTCAGTTCGGTGTAGGTCGTTCGCTCCAAGCTGGGCTGTGTGCACGAA
CCCCCCGTTCAGCCCGACCGCTGCGCCTTATCCGGTAACTATCGTCTTGAGTCCAACCCGGTAAGACACG
ACTTATCGCCACTGGCAGCAGCCACTGGTAACAGGATTAGCAGAGCGAGGTATGTAGGCGGTGCTACAGA
GTTCTTGAAGTGGTGGCCTAACTACGGCTACACTAGAAGAACAGTATTTGGTATCTGCGCTCTGCTGAAG
CCAGTTACCTTCGGAAAAAGAGTTGGTAGCTCTTGATCCGGCAAACAAACCACCGCTGGTAGCGGTGGTT
TTTTTGTTTGCAAGCAGCAGATTACGCGCAGAAAAAAAGGATCTCAAGAAGATCCTTTGATCTTTTCTAC
GGGGTCTGACGCTCAGTGGAACGAAAACTCACGTTAAGGGATTTTGGTCATGAGATTATCAAAAAGGATC
TTCACCTAGATCCTTTTAAATTAAAAATGAAGTTTTAAATCAATCTAAAGTATATATGAGTAAACTTGGT
CTGACAGTTACCAATGCTTAATCAGTGAGGCACCTATCTCAGCGATCTGTCTATTTCGTTCATCCATAGT
TGCCTGACTCCCCGTCGTGTAGATAACTACGATACGGGAGGGCTTACCATCTGGCCCCAGTGCTGCAATG
ATACCGCGAGACCCACGCTCACCGGCTCCAGATTTATCAGCAATAAACCAGCCAGCCGGAAGGGCCGAGC
GCAGAAGTGGTCCTGCAACTTTATCCGCCTCCATCCAGTCTATTAATTGTTGCCGGGAAGCTAGAGTAAG
TAGTTCGCCAGTTAATAGTTTGCGCAACGTTGTTGCCATTGCTACAGGCATCGTGGTGTCACGCTCGTCG
TTTGGTATGGCTTCATTCAGCTCCGGTTCCCAACGATCAAGGCGAGTTACATGATCCCCCATGTTGTGCA
AAAAAGCGGTTAGCTCCTTCGGTCCTCCGATCGTTGTCAGAAGTAAGTTGGCCGCAGTGTTATCACTCAT
GGTTATGGCAGCACTGCATAATTCTCTTACTGTCATGCCATCCGTAAGATGCTTTTCTGTGACTGGTGAG
TACTCAACCAAGTCATTCTGAGAATAGTGTATGCGGCGACCGAGTTGCTCTTGCCCGGCGTCAATACGGG
ATAATACCGCGCCACATAGCAGAACTTTAAAAGTGCTCATCATTGGAAAACGTTCTTCGGGGCGAAAACT
CTCAAGGATCTTACCGCTGTTGAGATCCAGTTCGATGTAACCCACTCGTGCACCCAACTGATCTTCAGCA
TCTTTTACTTTCACCAGCGTTTCTGGGTGAGCAAAAACAGGAAGGCAAAATGCCGCAAAAAAGGGAATAA
GGGCGACACGGAAATGTTGAATACTCATACTCTTCCTTTTTCAATATTATTGAAGCATTTATCAGGGTTA
TTGTCTCATGAGCGGATACATATTTGAATGTATTTAGAAAAATAAACAAATAGGGGTTCCGCGCACATTT
CCCCGAAAAGTGCCACCTGACGTC
